Addgene plasmid #179959: pCG_IFITM2-IRES_eGFP
Purpose: Expression vector for human IFITM2. Co-expresses GFP controlled by an IRES element.
Depositing lab: Frank Kirchhoff & Konstantin Sparrer. Publication: IFITM proteins promote SARS-CoV-2 infection and are targets for virus inhibition in vitro. Prelli Bozzo C, Nchioua R, Volcic M, Koepke L, Kruger J, Schutz D, Heller S, Sturzel CM, Kmiec D, Conzelmann C, Muller J, Zech F, Braun E, Gross R, Wettstein L, Weil T, Weiss J, Diofano F, Rodriguez Alfonso AA, Wiese S, Sauter D, Munch J, Goffinet C, Catanese A, Schon M, Boeckers TM, Stenger S, Sato K, Just S, Kleger A, Sparrer KMJ, Kirchhoff F. Nat Commun. 2021 Jul 28;12(1):4584. 10.1038/s41467-021-24817-y PubMed 34321474.
Backbone
  Vector backbone: pCG
  Vector type: Mammalian Expression
Growth in bacteria
  Bacterial resistance: Ampicillin, 100 μg/mL
  Growth temperature: 37°C
  Growth strain: DH5alpha
  Copy number: High Copy
Gene/Insert
  Gene/Insert name: IFITM2
  Species: H. sapiens (human)
  Mutation: A33V, T41M, V121I
  Entrez Gene: IFITM2 (a.k.a. 1-8D, DSPA2c)
  Cloning method: Restriction Enzyme; 5′ cloning site Unknown (unknown if destroyed); 3′ cloning site Unknown (unknown if destroyed)
Terms and licenses: Academic/Nonprofit Terms; Industry Terms: Not Available to Industry
How to cite: pCG_IFITM2-IRES_eGFP was a gift from Frank Kirchhoff & Konstantin Sparrer (Addgene plasmid # 179959 ; http://n2t.net/addgene:179959 ; RRID:Addgene_179959)
