[The description below was written by a language model from this plasmid's Addgene catalogue record and pLannotate feature annotations shown in this document.]
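Description:
pCG_IFITM2-IRES_eGFP is a 6.7 kb mammalian expression plasmid built on the pCG backbone for transient expression of human IFITM2, an interferon-induced transmembrane protein that modulates viral entry. It is propagated in E. coli as a high-copy plasmid through a ColE1/pUC-type origin and selected with ampicillin via the β-lactamase gene. The backbone also carries an f1 phage origin, an SV40 early promoter segment, a T7 promoter, and small remnants of lacI, lacZα, rop and bom that are cloning leftovers with no evident functional role. No mammalian selection marker is annotated.

The expression unit is driven by the human cytomegalovirus immediate-early enhancer and promoter, followed by the HSV thymidine kinase 5' untranslated region. A single bicistronic transcript encodes IFITM2 first, then an encephalomyocarditis virus IRES that allows cap-independent translation of a green fluorescent protein. The annotation tool labels this reporter as an Aequorea victoria GFP variant, and the catalogue entry identifies it as eGFP. Downstream lie a rabbit β-globin intron, a short β-globin coding fragment and the rabbit β-globin polyadenylation signal, which support splicing and 3' end processing. The catalogue notes three substitutions in the insert (A33V, T41M, V121I), but does not say what they signify, and no epitope tag is annotated. The cloning sites are not recorded.

Because GFP is translated from the same mRNA as IFITM2, fluorescence marks transfected cells and allows them to be identified or gated by microscopy or flow cytometry. The associated publication concerns the role of IFITM proteins in SARS-CoV-2 infection, which is consistent with using the plasmid for IFITM2 overexpression in virus infection assays.
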