Features (pLannotate 1.2.2; 19 found; start..end, strand, type, name):
      1..304     +  enhancer       CMV enhancer: human cytomegalovirus immediate early enhancer
    305..508     +  promoter       CMV promoter: human cytomegalovirus (CMV) immediate early promoter
    598..637     +  5'UTR          HSV TK 5'-UTR: 5' untranslated region from the herpes simplex virus thymidine kinase gene
    670..1065    +  CDS            IFITM2: IFM2_HUMAN - Experimental evidence at protein level: Swiss-Prot protein existence level 1. IFN-induced antiviral protein which inhibits the entry of viruses to the host cell cytoplasm, permitting endocytosis, but preventing subsequent viral fusion and release of viral contents into the cytosol (PubMed:33563656, PubMed:26354436). Active against multiple viruses, including influenza A virus, SARS coronaviruses (SARS-CoV and SARS-CoV-2), Marburg virus (MARV), Ebola virus (EBOV), Dengue virus (DNV), West Nile virus (WNV), human immunodeficiency virus type 1 (HIV- 1), hepatitis C virus (HCV) and ve
   1131..1682    +  misc_feature   IRES: internal ribosome entry site (IRES) of the encephalomyocarditis virus (EMCV)
   1685..2401    +  CDS            sg25: sg25 is a basic (constitutively fluorescent) green fluorescent protein published in 1997, derived from Aequorea victoria.
   2424..2996    +  intron         β-globin intron: intron from rabbit β-globin gene
   3000..3122    +  CDS            HBB: HBB_COLGU - Experimental evidence at transcript level: Swiss-Prot protein existence level 2. Involved in oxygen transport from the lung to the various peripheral tissues. From Colobus guereza (Mantled guereza) (Eastern black-and-white colobus monkey).
   3193..3248    +  polyA_signal   β-globin poly(A) signal: rabbit β-globin polyadenylation signal (Gil and Proudfoot, 1987)
   3588..3777    -  promoter       SV40 promoter: SV40 early promoter
   3777..3831    -  CDS            lacI (fragment): lac repressor; lacI; The lac repressor binds to the lac operator to inhibit transcription in E. coli. This inhibition can be relieved by adding lactose or isopropyl-β-D-thiogalactopyranoside (IPTG).
   4014..4602    -  rep_origin     ori: high-copy-number ColE1/pMB1/pBR322/pUC origin of replication
   4773..5633    -  CDS            AmpR: β-lactamase; bla; confers resistance to ampicillin, carbenicillin, and related antibiotics
   5634..5738    -  promoter       AmpR promoter: bla
   5833..5868    +  CDS            rop (fragment): Rop protein, which maintains plasmids at low copy number; rop
   5970..6069    +  misc_feature   bom (fragment): basis of mobility region from pBR322
   6097..6525    -  rep_origin     f1 ori (sequence partly withheld): f1 bacteriophage origin of replication; arrow indicates direction of (+) strand synthesis
   6529..6686    -  CDS            lacZα (fragment): LacZα fragment of β-galactosidase; lacZ fragment
   6689..6707    +  promoter       T7 promoter: promoter for bacteriophage T7 RNA polymerase
>Addgene plasmid #179959 | pCG_IFITM2-IRES_eGFP | addgene full sequence | sequence record 353620 | Addgene NGS Result
CGTTACATAACTTACGGTAAATGGCCCGCCTGGCTGACCGCCCAACGACCCCCGCCCATTGACGTCAATA
ATGACGTATGTTCCCATAGTAACGCCAATAGGGACTTTCCATTGACGTCAATGGGTGGAGTATTTACGGT
AAACTGCCCACTTGGCAGTACATCAAGTGTATCATATGCCAAGTACGCCCCCTATTGACGTCAATGACGG
TAAATGGCCCGCCTGGCATTATGCCCAGTACATGACCTTATGGGACTTTCCTACTTGGCAGTACATCTAC
GTATTAGTCATCGCTATTACCATGGTGATGCGGTTTTGGCAGTACATCAATGGGCGTGGATAGCGGTTTG
ACTCACGGGGATTTCCAAGTCTCCACCCCATTGACGTCAATGGGAGTTTGTTTTGGCACCAAAATCAACG
GGACTTTCCAAAATGTCGTAACAACTCCGCCCCATTGACGCAAATGGGCGGTAGGCGTGTACGGTGGGAG
GTCTATATAAGCAGAGCTCGTTTAGTGAACCGTCAGATCGCCTGGAGACGCCATCCACGCTGTTTTGACC
TCCATAGAAGACACCGGGACCGATCCAGCCTCCGGGGGATCTTGGTGGCGTGAAACTCCCGCACCTCTTC
GGCCAGCGCCTTGTAGAAGCGCGTAGGCCTTCTAGAACCATGAACCACATTGTGCAAACCTTCTCTCCTG
TCAACAGCGGCCAGCCTCCCAACTACGAGATGCTCAAGGAGGAGCAGGAAGTGGCTATGCTGGGGGTGCC
CCACAACCCTGCTCCCCCGATGTCCACCGTGATCCACATCCGCAGCGAGACCTCCGTGCCTGACCATGTC
GTCTGGTCCCTGTTCAACACCCTCTTCATGAACACCTGCTGCCTGGGCTTCATAGCATTCGCCTACTCCG
TGAAGTCTAGGGACAGGAAGATGGTTGGCGACGTGACCGGGGCCCAGGCCTATGCCTCCACCGCCAAGTG
CCTGAACATCTGGGCCCTGATTTTGGGCATCTTCATGACCATTCTGCTCATCATCATCCCAGTGTTGGTC
GTCCAGGCCCAGCGATAGTAGACGCGTCGGATCCCGGAGTACTACAAAGACTGCTGACGCGAATTCCGCC
CCCCCCCCTAACGTTACTGGCCGAAGCCGCTTGGAATAAGGCCGGTGTGCGTTTGTCTATATGTTATTTT
CCACCATATTGCCGTCTTTTGGCAATGTGAGGGCCCGGAAACCTGGCCCTGTCTTCTTGACGAGCATTCC
TAGGGGTCTTTCCCCTCTCGCCAAAGGAATGCAAGGTCTGTTGAATGTCGTGAAGGAAGCAGTTCCTCTG
GAAGCTTCTTGAAGACAAACAACGTCTGTAGCGACCCTTTGCAGGCAGCGGAACCCCCCACCTGGCGACA
GGTGCCTCTGCGGCCAAAAGCCACGTGTATAAGATACACCTGCAAAGGCGGCACAACCCCAGTGCCACGT
TGTGAGTTGGATAGTTGTGGAAAGAGTCAAATGGCTCTCCTCAAGCGTATTCAACAAGGGGCTGAAGGAT
GCCCAGAAGGTACCCCATTGTATGGGATCTGATCTGGGGCCTCGGTGCACATGCTTTACATGTGTTTAGT
CGAGGTTAAAAAACGTCTAGGCCCCCCGAACCACGGGGACGTGGTTTTCCTTTGAAAAACACGATGATAA
TACCATGGCTAGCAAAGGAGAAGAACTCTTCACTGGAGTTGTCCCAATTCTTGTTGAATTAGATGGTGAT
GTTAACGGCCACAAGTTCTCTGTCAGTGGAGAGGGTGAAGGTGATGCAACATACGGAAAACTTACCCTGA
AGTTCATCTGCACTACTGGCAAACTGCCTGTTCCATGGCCAACACTAGTCACTACTCTGTGCTATGGTGT
TCAATGCTTTTCAAGATACCCGGATCATATGAAACGGCATGACTTTTTCAAGAGTGTCATGCCCGAAGGT
TATGTACAGGAAAGGACCATCTTCTTCAAAGATGACGGCAACTACAAGACACGTGCTGAAGTCAAGTTTG
AAGGTGATACCCTTGTTAATAGAATCGAGTTAAAAGGTATTGACTTCAAGGAAGATGGCAACATTCTGGG
ACACAAATTGGAATACAACTATAACTCACACAATGTATACATCATGGCAGACAAACAAAAGAATGGAATC
AAAGTGAACTTCAAGACCCGCCACAACATTGAAGATGGAAGCGTTCAACTAGCAGACCATTATCAACAAA
ATACTCCAATTGGCGATGGCCCTGTCCTTTTACCAGACAACCATTACCTGTCCACACAATCTGCCCTTTC
GAAAGATCCCAACGAAAAGAGAGACCACATGGTCCTTCTTGAGTTTGTAACAGCTGCTGGGATTACACAT
GGCATGGATGAACTGTACAACTAAGGATCCTGAGAACTTCAGGGTGAGTTTGGGGACCCTTGATTGTTCT
TTCTTTTTCGCTATTGTAAAATTCATGTTATATGGAGGGGGCAAAGTTTTCAGGGTGTTGTTTAGAATGG
GAAGATGTCCCTTGTATCACCATGGACCCTCATGATAATTTTGTTTCTTTCACTTTCTACTCTGTTGACA
ACCATTGTCTCCTCTTATTTTCTTTTCATTTTCTGTAACTTTTTCGTTAAACTTTAGCTTGCATTTGTAA
CGAATTTTTAAATTCACTTTTGTTTATTTGTCAGATTGTAAGTACTTTCTCTAATCACTTTTTTTTCAAG
GCAATCAGGGTATATTATATTGTACTTCAGCACAGTTTTAGAGAACAATTGTTATAATTAAATGATAAGG
TAGAATATTTCTGCATATAAATTCTGGCTGGCGTGGAAATATTCTTATTGGTAGAAACAACTACACCCTG
GTCATCATCCTGCCTTTCTCTTTATGGTTACAATGATATACACTGTTTGAGATGAGGATAAAATACTCTG
AGTCCAAACCGGGCCCCTCTGCTAACCATGTTCATGCCTTCTTCTCTTTCCTACAGCTCCTGGGCAACGT
GCTGGTTGTTGTGCTGTCTCATCATTTTGGCAAAGAATTCACTCCTCAGGTGCAGGCTGCCTATCAGAAG
GTGGTGGCTGGTGTGGCCAATGCCCTGGCTCACAAATACCACTGAGATCTTTTTCCCTCTGCCAAAAATT
ATGGGGACATCATGAAGCCCCTTGAGCATCTGACTTCTGGCTAATAAAGGAAATTTATTTTCATTGCAAT
AGTGTGTTGGAATTTTTTGTGTCTCTCACTCGGAAGGACATATGGGAGGGCAAATCATTTAAAACATCAG
AATGAGTATTTGGTTTAGAGTTTGGCAACATATGCCCATATGCTGGCTGCCATGAACAAAGGTTGGCTAT
AAAGAGGTCATCAGTATATGAAACAGCCCCCTGCTGTCCATTCCTTATTCCATAGAAAAGCCTTGACTTG
AGGTTAGATTTTTTTTATATTTTGTTTTGTGTTATTTTTTTCTTTAACATCCCTAAAATTTTCCTTACAT
GTTTTACTAGCCAGATTTTTCCTCCTCTCCTGACTACTCCCAGTCATAGCTGTCCCTCTTCTCTTATGGA
GATCCCTCGAGGAGCTTTTTGCAAAAGCCTAGGCCTCCAAAAAAGCCTCTTCACTACTTCTGGAATAGCT
CAGAGGCCGAGGCGGCCTCGGCCTCTGCATAAATAAAAAAAATTAGTCAGCCATGGGGCGGAGAATGGGC
GGAACTGGGCGGAGTTAGGGGCGGGATGGGCGGAGTTAGGGGCGGGACTATGGTTGCTGACTAATTGCTG
CATTAATGAATCGGCCAACGCGCGGGGAGAGGCGGTTTGCGTATTGGGCGCTCTTCCGCTTCCTCGCTCA
CTGACTCGCTGCGCTCGGTCGTTCGGCTGCGGCGAGCGGTATCAGCTCACTCAAAGGCGGTAATACGGTT
ATCCACAGAATCAGGGGATAACGCAGGAAAGAACATGTGAGCAAAAGGCCAGCAAAAGGCCAGGAACCGT
AAAAAGGCCGCGTTGCTGGCGTTTTTCCATAGGCTCCGCCCCCCTGACGAGCATCACAAAAATCGACGCT
CAAGTCAGAGGTGGCGAAACCCGACAGGACTATAAAGATACCAGGCGTTTCCCCCTGGAAGCTCCCTCGT
GCGCTCTCCTGTTCCGACCCTGCCGCTTACCGGATACCTGTCCGCCTTTCTCCCTTCGGGAAGCGTGGCG
CTTTCTCATAGCTCACGCTGTAGGTATCTCAGTTCGGTGTAGGTCGTTCGCTCCAAGCTGGGCTGTGTGC
ACGAACCCCCCGTTCAGCCCGACCGCTGCGCCTTATCCGGTAACTATCGTCTTGAGTCCAACCCGGTAAG
ACACGACTTATCGCCACTGGCAGCAGCCACTGGTAACAGGATTAGCAGAGCGAGGTATGTAGGCGGTGCT
ACAGAGTTCTTGAAGTGGTGGCCTAACTACGGCTACACTAGAAGAACAGTATTTGGTATCTGCGCTCTGC
TGAAGCCAGTTACCTTCGGAAAAAGAGTTGGTAGCTCTTGATCCGGCAAACAAACCACCGCTGGTAGCGG
TGGTTTTTTTGTTTGCAAGCAGCAGATTACGCGCAGAAAAAAAGGATCTCAAGAAGATCCTTTGATCTTT
TCTACGGGGTCTGACGCTCAGTGGAACGAAAACTCACGTTAAGGGATTTTGGTCATGAGATTATCAAAAA
GGATCTTCACCTAGATCCTTTTAAATTAAAAATGAAGTTTTAAATCAATCTAAAGTATATATGAGTAAAC
TTGGTCTGACAGTTACCAATGCTTAATCAGTGAGGCACCTATCTCAGCGATCTGTCTATTTCGTTCATCC
ATAGTTGCCTGACTCCCCGTCGTGTAGATAACTACGATACGGGAGGGCTTACCATCTGGCCCCAGTGCTG
CAATGATACCGCGAGACCCACGCTCACCGGCTCCAGATTTATCAGCAATAAACCAGCCAGCCGGAAGGGC
CGAGCGCAGAAGTGGTCCTGCAACTTTATCCGCCTCCATCCAGTCTATTAATTGTTGCCGGGAAGCTAGA
GTAAGTAGTTCGCCAGTTAATAGTTTGCGCAACGTTGTTGCCATTGCTACAGGCATCGTGGTGTCACGCT
CGTCGTTTGGTATGGCTTCATTCAGCTCCGGTTCCCAACGATCAAGGCGAGTTACATGATCCCCCATGTT
GTGCAAAAAAGCGGTTAGCTCCTTCGGTCCTCCGATCGTTGTCAGAAGTAAGTTGGCCGCAGTGTTATCA
CTCATGGTTATGGCAGCACTGCATAATTCTCTTACTGTCATGCCATCCGTAAGATGCTTTTCTGTGACTG
GTGAGTACTCAACCAAGTCATTCTGAGAATAGTGTATGCGGCGACCGAGTTGCTCTTGCCCGGCGTCAAT
ACGGGATAATACCGCGCCACATAGCAGAACTTTAAAAGTGCTCATCATTGGAAAACGTTCTTCGGGGCGA
AAACTCTCAAGGATCTTACCGCTGTTGAGATCCAGTTCGATGTAACCCACTCGTGCACCCAACTGATCTT
CAGCATCTTTTACTTTCACCAGCGTTTCTGGGTGAGCAAAAACAGGAAGGCAAAATGCCGCAAAAAAGGG
AATAAGGGCGACACGGAAATGTTGAATACTCATACTCTTCCTTTTTCAATATTATTGAAGCATTTATCAG
GGTTATTGTCTCATGAGCGGATACATATTTGAATGTATTTAGAAAAATAAACAAATAGGGGTTCCGCGCA
CATTTCCCCGAAAAGTGCCACCTGACGTCTAAGAAACCATTATTATCATGACATTAACCTATAAAAATAG
GCGTATCACGAGGCCCTTTCGTCTCGCGCGTTTCGGTGATGACGGTGAAAACCTCTGACACATGCAGCTC
CCGGAGACGGTCACAGCTTGTCTGTAAGCGGATGCCGGGAGCAGACAAGCCCGTCAGGGCGCGTCAGCGG
GTGTTGGCGGGTGTCGGGGCTGGCTTAACTATGCGGCATCAGAGCAGATTGTACTGAGAGTGCACCATAT
GCGGTGTGAAATACCGCACAGATGCGTAAGGAGAAAATACCGCATCAGGAAATTGTAAGCGTTAATATTT
TGTTAAAATTCGCGTTAAATTTTTGTTAAATCAGCTCATTTTTTAACCAATAGGCCGAAATCGGCAAAAT
CCCTTATAAATCAAAAGAATAGACCGAGATAGGGT
[37 nt withheld, positions 6196-6232]
AAAGAACGTGGACTCCAACGTCAAAGG
[49 nt withheld, positions 6260-6308]
T
[91 nt withheld, positions 6310-6400]
G
[124 nt withheld, positions 6402-6525]
CCATTCGCCATTCAGGCTGCGCAACTGTTGGGAAGGGCGATCGGTGCGGGCCTCTTCGCTATTACGCCAG
CTGGCGAAAGGGGGATGTGCTGCAAGGCGATTAAGTTGGGTAACGCCAGGGTTTTCCCAGTCACGACGTT
GTAAAACGACGGCCAGTGAATTGTAATACGACTCACTATAGGGCGAATTCGAGCTCGCCC
